>Addgene plasmid #110712 | E. rectale mRNA toehold switch sensor | depositor full sequence | sequence record 212144 | E. rectale mRNA toehold switch sensor sequence 4192 bps
AAGTCTAACGCTGCTCTGGGCTAACTGTCGCGCTAATACGACTCACTATAGGGGAAGGAAATGATGAGTC
AAACGGTATCTTTACAATAGGACTTTAGAACAGAGGAGATAAAGATGTATTGTAAAGAGAACCTGGCGGC
AGCGCAAAAGATGCGTAAAGGAGAAGAACTTTTCACTGGAGTTGTCCCAATTCTTGTTGAATTAGATGGT
GATGTTAATGGGCACAAATTTTCTGTCAGTGGAGAGGGTGAAGGTGATGCAACATACGGAAAACTTACCC
TTAAATTTATTTGCACTACTGGAAAACTACCTGTTCCGTGGCCAACACTTGTCACTACTTTCGGTTATGG
TGTTCAATGCTTTGCGAGATACCCAGATCACATGAAACAGCATGACTTTTTCAAGAGTGCCATGCCCGAA
GGTTACGTACAGGAAAGAACTATATTTTTCAAAGATGACGGGAACTACAAGACACGTGCTGAAGTCAAGT
TTGAAGGTGATACCCTTGTTAATAGAATCGAGTTAAAAGGTATTGATTTTAAAGAAGATGGAAACATTCT
TGGACACAAATTGGAATACAACTATAACTCACACAATGTATACATCATGGCAGACAAACAAAAGAATGGA
ATCAAAGTTAACTTCAAAATTAGACACAACATTGAAGATGGAAGCGTTCAACTAGCAGACCATTATCAAC
AAAATACTCCGATTGGCGATGGCCCTGTCCTTTTACCAGACAACCATTACCTGTCCACACAATCTGCCCT
TTCGAAAGATCCCAACGAAAAGAGAGACCACATGGTCCTTCTTGAGTTTGTAACCGCTGCTGGGATTACA
CATGGCATGGATGAACTATACAAAAGGCCTGCAGCAAACGACGAAAACTACGCTGCATCAGTTTAATAAG
ATAAACCAGAGCGGCACGGCAAGCAGAGTATACGAGATTCGGTAGCCACCGCTGAGCATAACTAGCATAA
CCCCTTGGGGCCTCTAAACGGGTCTTGAGGGGTTTTTTGCTGAAACCTCAGGCATTTGAGAAGCACACGG
TCACACTGCTTCCGGTAGTCAATAAACCGGTAAACCAGCAATAGACATAAGCGGCTATTTAACGACCCTG
CCCTGAACCGACGACAAGCTGACGACCGGGTCTCCGCAAGTGGCACTTTTCGGGGAAATGTGCGCGGAAC
CCCTATTTGTTTATTTTTCTAAATACATTCAAATATGTATCCGCTCATGAATTAATTCTTAGAAAAACTC
ATCGAGCATCAAATGAAACTGCAATTTATTCATATCAGGATTATCAATACCATATTTTTGAAAAAGCCGT
TTCTGTAATGAAGGAGAAAACTCACCGAGGCAGTTCCATAGGATGGCAAGATCCTGGTATCGGTCTGCGA
TTCCGACTCGTCCAACATCAATACAACCTATTAATTTCCCCTCGTCAAAAATAAGGTTATCAAGTGAGAA
ATCACCATGAGTGACGACTGAATCCGGTGAGAATGGCAAAAGTTTATGCATTTCTTTCCAGACTTGTTCA
ACAGGCCAGCCATTACGCTCGTCATCAAAATCACTCGCATCAACCAAACCGTTATTCATTCGTGATTGCG
CCTGAGCGAGACGAAATACGCGGTCGCTGTTAAAAGGACAATTACAAACAGGAATCGAATGCAACCGGCG
CAGGAACACTGCCAGCGCATCAACAATATTTTCACCTGAATCAGGATATTCTTCTAATACCTGGAATGCT
GTTTTCCCGGGGATCGCAGTGGTGAGTAACCATGCATCATCAGGAGTACGGATAAAATGCTTGATGGTCG
GAAGAGGCATAAATTCCGTCAGCCAGTTTAGTCTGACCATCTCATCTGTAACATCATTGGCAACGCTACC
TTTGCCATGTTTCAGAAACAACTCTGGCGCATCGGGCTTCCCATACAATCGATAGATTGTCGCACCTGAT
TGCCCGACATTATCGCGAGCCCATTTATACCCATATAAATCAGCATCCATGTTGGAATTTAATCGCGGCC
TAGAGCAAGACGTTTCCCGTTGAATATGGCTCATACTCTTCCTTTTTCAATATTATTGAAGCATTTATCA
GGGTTATTGTCTCATGAGCGGATACATATTTGAATGTATTTAGAAAAATAAACAAATAGGCATGCTAGCG
CAGAAACGTCCTAGAAGATGCCAGGAGGATACTTAGCAGAGAGACAATAAGGCCGGAGCGAAGCCGTTTT
TCCATAGGCTCCGCCCCCCTGACGAACATCACGAAATCTGACGCTCAAATCAGTGGTGGCGAAACCCGAC
AGGACTATAAAGATACCAGGCGTTTCCCCCTGATGGCTCCCTCTTGCGCTCTCCTGTTCCCGTCCTGCGG
CGTCCGTGTTGTGGTGGAGGCTTTACCCAAATCACCACGTCCCGTTCCGTGTAGACAGTTCGCTCCAAGC
TGGGCTGTGTGCAAGAACCCCCCGTTCAGCCCGACTGCTGCGCCTTATCCGGTAACTATCATCTTGAGTC
CAACCCGGAAAGACACGACAAAACGCCACTGGCAGCAGCCATTGGTAACTGAGAATTAGTGGATTTAGAT
ATCGAGAGTCTTGAAGTGGTGGCCTAACAGAGGCTACACTGAAAGGACAGTATTTGGTATCTGCGCTCCA
CTAAAGCCAGTTACCAGGTTAAGCAGTTCCCCAACTGACTTAACCTTCGATCAAACCGCCTCCCCAGGCG
GTTTTTTCGTTTACAGAGCAGGAGATTACGACGATCGTAAAAGGATCTCAAGAAGATCCTTTACGGATTC
CCGACACCATCACTCTAGATTTCAGTGCAATTTATCTCTTCAAATGTAGCACCTGAAGTCAGCCCCATAC
GATATAAGTTGTAATTCTCATGTTAGTCATGCCCCGCGCCCACCGGAAGGAGCTGACTGGGTTGAAGGCT
CTCAAGGGCATCGGTCGAGATCCCGGTGCCTAATGAGTGAGCTAACTTACATTAATTGCGTTGCGCTCAC
TGCCCGCTTTCCAGTCGGGAAACCTGTCGTGCCAGCTGCATTAATGAATCGGCCAACGCGCGGGGAGAGG
CGGTTTGCGTATTGGGCGCCAGGGTGGTTTTTCTTTTCACCAGTGAGACGGGCAACAGCTGATTGCCCTT
CACCGCCTGGCCCTGAGAGAGTTGCAGCAAGCGGTCCACGCTGGTTTGCCCCAGCAGGCGAAAATCCTGT
TTGATGGTGGTTAACGGCGGGATATAACATGAGCTGTCTTCGGTATCGTCGTATCCCACTACCGAGATGT
CCGCACCAACGCGCAGCCCGGACTCGGTAATGGCGCGCATTGCGCCCAGCGCCATCTGATCGTTGGCAAC
CAGCATCGCAGTGGGAACGATGCCCTCATTCAGCATTTGCATGGTTTGTTGAAAACCGGACATGGCACTC
CAGTCGCCTTCCCGTTCCGCTATCGGCTGAATTTGATTGCGAGTGAGATATTTATGCCAGCCAGCCAGAC
GCAGACGCGCCGAGACAGAACTTAATGGGCCCGCTAACAGCGCGATTTGCTGGTGACCCAATGCGACCAG
ATGCTCCACGCCCAGTCGCGTACCGTCTTCATGGGAGAAAATAATACTGTTGATGGGTGTCTGGTCAGAG
ACATCAAGAAATAACGCCGGAACATTAGTGCAGGCAGCTTCCACAGCAATGGCATCCTGGTCATCCAGCG
GATAGTTAATGATCAGCCCACTGACGCGTTGCGCGAGAAGATTGTGCACCGCCGCTTTACAGGCTTCGAC
GCCGCTTCGTTCTACCATCGACACCACCACGCTGGCACCCAGTTGATCGGCGCGAGATTTAATCGCCGCG
ACAATTTGCGACGGCGCGTGCAGGGCCAGACTGGAGGTGGCAACGCCAATCAGCAACGACTGTTTGCCCG
CCAGTTGTTGTGCCACGCGGTTGGGAATGTAATTCAGCTCCGCCATCGCCGCTTCCACTTTTTCCCGCGT
TTTCGCAGAAACGTGGCTGGCCTGGTTCACCACGCGGGAAACGGTCTGATAAGAGACACCGGCATACTCT
GCGACATCGTATAACGTTACTGGTTTCACATTCACCACCCTGAATTGACTCTCTTCCGGGCGCTATCATG
CCATACCGCGAAAGGTTTTGCGCCATTCGATGGTGTCCGGGATCTCGACGCTCTCCCTTATG
Features (pLannotate 1.2.2; 12 found; start..end, strand, type, name):
     34..52      +  promoter       T7 promoter: promoter for bacteriophage T7 RNA polymerase
    151..864     +  CDS            hfriFP: hfriFP is a fluorescent protein published in 2013, derived from Herbaspirillum frisingense.
    874..894     +  CDS            ssrA tag (LVA) (fragment): C-terminal peptide that mediates degradation in bacteria through the ClpXP and ClpAP proteases (McGinness et al., 2006) mutant LVA variant that confers accelerated degradation under some conditions (Andersen et al., 1998)
    972..1019    +  terminator     T7 terminator: transcription terminator for bacteriophage T7 RNA polymerase
   1183..1240    +  promoter       AmpR promoter (fragment): bla
   1249..2064    -  CDS            KanR: aminoglycoside phosphotransferase; aph(3')-Ia; confers resistance to kanamycin in bacteria or G418 (Geneticin®) in eukaryotes
   2065..2156    -  promoter       AmpR promoter: bla
   2174..2809    -  rep_origin     ColA ori: Plasmids containing the ColA origin of replication can be propagated in E. coli cells that contain additional plasmids with compatible origins.
   2894..2958    -  CDS            TcR (fragment): tetracycline efflux protein; tet; confers resistance to tetracycline
   2973..2994    -  protein_bind   CAP binding site: CAP binding activates transcription in the presence of cAMP. E. coli catabolite activator protein
   3007..4089    -  CDS            lacI: lac repressor; lacI; The lac repressor binds to the lac operator to inhibit transcription in E. coli. This inhibition can be relieved by adding lactose or isopropyl-β-D-thiogalactopyranoside (IPTG).
   4090..4167    -  promoter       lacI promoter: lacI
