>Addgene plasmid #110712 | E. rectale mRNA toehold switch sensor | addgene full sequence | sequence record 217225 | Addgene NGS Result
AAGTCTAACGCTGCTCTGGGCTAACTGTCGCGCTAATACGACTCACTATAGGGGAAGGAAATGATGAGTC
AAACGGTATCTTTACAATAGGACTTTAGAACAGAGGAGATAAAGATGTATTGTAAAGAGAACCTGGCGGC
AGCGCAAAAGATGCGTAAAGGAGAAGAACTTTTCACTGGAGTTGTCCCAATTCTTGTTGAATTAGATGGT
GATGTTAATGGGCACAAATTTTCTGTCAGTGGAGAGGGTGAAGGTGATGCAACATACGGAAAACTTACCC
TTAAATTTATTTGCACTACTGGAAAACTACCTGTTCCGTGGCCAACACTTGTCACTACTTTCGGTTATGG
TGTTCAATGCTTTGCGAGATACCCAGATCACATGAAACAGCATGACTTTTTCAAGAGTGCCATGCCCGAA
GGTTACGTACAGGAAAGAACTATATTTTTCAAAGATGACGGGAACTACAAGACACGTGCTGAAGTCAAGT
TTGAAGGTGATACCCTTGTTAATAGAATCGAGTTAAAAGGTATTGATTTTAAAGAAGATGGAAACATTCT
TGGACACAAATTGGAATACAACTATAACTCACACAATGTATACATCATGGCAGACAAACAAAAGAATGGA
ATCAAAGTTAACTTCAAAATTAGACACAACATTGAAGATGGAAGCGTTCAACTAGCAGACCATTATCAAC
AAAATACTCCGATTGGCGATGGCCCTGTCCTTTTACCAGACAACCATTACCTGTCCACACAATCTGCCCT
TTCGAAAGATCCCAACGAAAAGAGAGACCACATGGTCCTTCTTGAGTTTGTAACCGCTGCTGGGATTACA
CATGGCATGGATGAACTATACAAAAGGCCTGCAGCAAACGACGAAAACTACGCTGCATCAGTTTAATAAG
ATAAACCAGAGCGGCACGGCAAGCAGAGTATACGAGATTCGGTAGCCACCGCTGAGCAATAACTAGCATA
ACCCCTTGGGGCCTCTAAACGGGTCTTGAGGGGTTTTTTGCTGAAACCTCAGGCATTTGAGAAGCACACG
GTCACACTGCTTCCGGTAGTCAATAAACCGGTAAACCAGCAATAGACATAAGCGGCTATTTAACGACCCT
GCCCTGAACCGACGACAAGCTGACGACCGGGTCTCCGCAAGTGGCACTTTTCGGGGAAATGTGCGCGGAA
CCCCTATTTGTTTATTTTTCTAAATACATTCAAATATGTATCCGCTCATGAATTAATTCTTAGAAAAACT
CATCGAGCATCAAATGAAACTGCAATTTATTCATATCAGGATTATCAATACCATATTTTTGAAAAAGCCG
TTTCTGTAATGAAGGAGAAAACTCACCGAGGCAGTTCCATAGGATGGCAAGATCCTGGTATCGGTCTGCG
ATTCCGACTCGTCCAACATCAATACAACCTATTAATTTCCCCTCGTCAAAAATAAGGTTATCAAGTGAGA
AATCACCATGAGTGACGACTGAATCCGGTGAGAATGGCAAAAGTTTATGCATTTCTTTCCAGACTTGTTC
AACAGGCCAGCCATTACGCTCGTCATCAAAATCACTCGCATCAACCAAACCGTTATTCATTCGTGATTGC
GCCTGAGCGAGACGAAATACGCGGTCGCTGTTAAAAGGACAATTACAAACAGGAATCGAATGCAACCGGC
GCAGGAACACTGCCAGCGCATCAACAATATTTTCACCTGAATCAGGATATTCTTCTAATACCTGGAATGC
TGTTTTCCCGGGGATCGCAGTGGTGAGTAACCATGCATCATCAGGAGTACGGATAAAATGCTTGATGGTC
GGAAGAGGCATAAATTCCGTCAGCCAGTTTAGTCTGACCATCTCATCTGTAACATCATTGGCAACGCTAC
CTTTGCCATGTTTCAGAAACAACTCTGGCGCATCGGGCTTCCCATACAATCGATAGATTGTCGCACCTGA
TTGCCCGACATTATCGCGAGCCCATTTATACCCATATAAATCAGCATCCATGTTGGAATTTAATCGCGGC
CTAGAGCAAGACGTTTCCCGTTGAATATGGCTCATACTCTTCCTTTTTCAATATTATTGAAGCATTTATC
AGGGTTATTGTCTCATGAGCGGATACATATTTGAATGTATTTAGAAAAATAAACAAATAGGCATGCTAGC
GCAGAAACGTCCTAGAAGATGCCAGGAGGATACTTAGCAGAGAGACAATAAGGCCGGAGCGAAGCCGTTT
TTCCATAGGCTCCGCCCCCCTGACGAACATCACGAAATCTGACGCTCAAATCAGTGGTGGCGAAACCCGA
CAGGACTATAAAGATACCAGGCGTTTCCCCCTGATGGCTCCCTCTTGCGCTCTCCTGTTCCCGTCCTGCG
GCGTCCGTGTTGTGGTGGAGGCTTTACCCAAATCACCACGTCCCGTTCCGTGTAGACAGTTCGCTCCAAG
CTGGGCTGTGTGCAAGAACCCCCCGTTCAGCCCGACTGCTGCGCCTTATCCGGTAACTATCATCTTGAGT
CCAACCCGGAAAGACACGACAAAACGCCACTGGCAGCAGCCATTGGTAACTGAGAATTAGTGGATTTAGA
TATCGAGAGTCTTGAAGTGGTGGCCTAACAGAGGCTACACTGAAAGGACAGTATTTGGTATCTGCGCTCC
ACTAAAGCCAGTTACCAGGTTAAGCAGTTCCCCAACTGACTTAACCTTCGATCAAACCGCCTCCCCAGGC
GGTTTTTTCGTTTACAGAGCAGGAGATTACGACGATCGTAAAAGGATCTCAAGAAGATCCTTTACGGATT
CCCGACACCATCACTCTAGATTTCAGTGCAATTTATCTCTTCAAATGTAGCACCTGAAGTCAGCCCCATA
CGATATAAGTTGTAATTCTCATGTTAGTCATGCCCCGCGCCCACCGGAAGGAGCTGACTGGGTTGAAGGC
TCTCAAGGGCATCGGTCGAGATCCCGGTGCCTAATGAGTGAGCTAACTTACATTAATTGCGTTGCGCTCA
CTGCCCGCTTTCCAGTCGGGAAACCTGTCGTGCCAGCTGCATTAATGAATCGGCCAACGCGCGGGGAGAG
GCGGTTTGCGTATTGGGCGCCAGGGTGGTTTTTCTTTTCACCAGTGAGACGGGCAACAGCTGATTGCCCT
TCACCGCCTGGCCCTGAGAGAGTTGCAGCAAGCGGTCCACGCTGGTTTGCCCCAGCAGGCGAAAATCCTG
TTTGATGGTGGTTAACGGCGGGATATAACATGAGCTGTCTTCGGTATCGTCGTATCCCACTACCGAGATG
TCCGCACCAACGCGCAGCCCGGACTCGGTAATGGCGCGCATTGCGCCCAGCGCCATCTGATCGTTGGCAA
CCAGCATCGCAGTGGGAACGATGCCCTCATTCAGCATTTGCATGGTTTGTTGAAAACCGGACATGGCACT
CCAGTCGCCTTCCCGTTCCGCTATCGGCTGAATTTGATTGCGAGTGAGATATTTATGCCAGCCAGCCAGA
CGCAGACGCGCCGAGACAGAACTTAATGGGCCCGCTAACAGCGCGATTTGCTGGTGACCCAATGCGACCA
GATGCTCCACGCCCAGTCGCGTACCGTCTTCATGGGAGAAAATAATACTGTTGATGGGTGTCTGGTCAGA
GACATCAAGAAATAACGCCGGAACATTAGTGCAGGCAGCTTCCACAGCAATGGCATCCTGGTCATCCAGC
GGATAGTTAATGATCAGCCCACTGACGCGTTGCGCGAGAAGATTGTGCACCGCCGCTTTACAGGCTTCGA
CGCCGCTTCGTTCTACCATCGACACCACCACGCTGGCACCCAGTTGATCGGCGCGAGATTTAATCGCCGC
GACAATTTGCGACGGCGCGTGCAGGGCCAGACTGGAGGTGGCAACGCCAATCAGCAACGACTGTTTGCCC
GCCAGTTGTTGTGCCACGCGGTTGGGAATGTAATTCAGCTCCGCCATCGCCGCTTCCACTTTTTCCCGCG
TTTTCGCAGAAACGTGGCTGGCCTGGTTCACCACGCGGGAAACGGTCTGATAAGAGACACCGGCATACTC
TGCGACATCGTATAACGTTACTGGTTTCACATTCACCACCCTGAATTGACTCTCTTCCGGGCGCTATCAT
GCCATACCGCGAAAGGTTTTGCGCCATTCGATGGTGTCCGGGATCTCGACGCTCTCCCTTATG
Features (pLannotate 1.2.2; 12 found; start..end, strand, type, name):
     34..52      +  promoter       T7 promoter: promoter for bacteriophage T7 RNA polymerase
    151..864     +  CDS            hfriFP: hfriFP is a fluorescent protein published in 2013, derived from Herbaspirillum frisingense.
    874..894     +  CDS            ssrA tag (LVA) (fragment): C-terminal peptide that mediates degradation in bacteria through the ClpXP and ClpAP proteases (McGinness et al., 2006) mutant LVA variant that confers accelerated degradation under some conditions (Andersen et al., 1998)
    973..1020    +  terminator     T7 terminator: transcription terminator for bacteriophage T7 RNA polymerase
   1184..1241    +  promoter       AmpR promoter (fragment): bla
   1250..2065    -  CDS            KanR: aminoglycoside phosphotransferase; aph(3')-Ia; confers resistance to kanamycin in bacteria or G418 (Geneticin®) in eukaryotes
   2066..2157    -  promoter       AmpR promoter: bla
   2175..2810    -  rep_origin     ColA ori: Plasmids containing the ColA origin of replication can be propagated in E. coli cells that contain additional plasmids with compatible origins.
   2895..2959    -  CDS            TcR (fragment): tetracycline efflux protein; tet; confers resistance to tetracycline
   2974..2995    -  protein_bind   CAP binding site: CAP binding activates transcription in the presence of cAMP. E. coli catabolite activator protein
   3008..4090    -  CDS            lacI: lac repressor; lacI; The lac repressor binds to the lac operator to inhibit transcription in E. coli. This inhibition can be relieved by adding lactose or isopropyl-β-D-thiogalactopyranoside (IPTG).
   4091..4168    -  promoter       lacI promoter: lacI
