[The description below was written by a language model from this plasmid's Addgene catalogue record and pLannotate feature annotations shown in this document.]
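Description:
E. rectale mRNA toehold switch sensor is a low-copy synthetic-biology plasmid of about 4.2 kb built on the pCOLA backbone. It replicates in E. coli from the ColA origin, which is compatible with other common origins and so allows co-maintenance with additional plasmids. Selection is by kanamycin through an aph(3')-Ia resistance gene driven by a bla-type promoter. The backbone also carries lacI with its own promoter, plus small remnants annotated as a CAP binding site, a tetracycline-resistance fragment and a partial AmpR promoter. These appear to be leftover vector sequence rather than functional parts.

The payload is a T7 promoter–driven cassette ending in a T7 terminator. Roughly 100 nt of unannotated sequence lies between the promoter and the reporter open reading frame, which is where the toehold switch riboregulator would be expected, although the feature table does not mark it. In this design, a hairpin in the 5′ leader sequesters the ribosome binding site and start codon. Binding of a complementary trigger RNA, here a species-specific E. rectale mRNA, to the exposed toehold unwinds the hairpin and permits translation.

The catalogue states that the output is GFP. The automated annotation labels the reporter coding sequence as hfriFP, which is probably a nearest-match call for a GFP-family protein rather than a true discrepancy. A partial ssrA (LVA) degradation tag follows the reporter, and a complete tag of this kind would shorten its half-life via ClpXP/ClpAP. The depositor and sequencing-derived records differ by one nucleotide and have identical feature content. The associated publication describes a paper-based platform for analysing gut microbiota and host biomarkers.
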