Addgene plasmid #110712: E. rectale mRNA toehold switch sensor
Purpose: Toehold switch sensor to detect a species specific mRNA with GFP output
Depositing lab: James Collins. Depositing organization: Massachusetts Institute of Technology. Publication: A low-cost paper-based synthetic biology platform for analyzing gut microbiota and host biomarkers. Takahashi MK, Tan X, Dy AJ, Braff D, Akana RT, Furuta Y, Donghia N, Ananthakrishnan A, Collins JJ. Nat Commun. 2018 Aug 21;9(1):3347. doi: 10.1038/s41467-018-05864-4. PubMed 30131493.
Backbone
  Vector backbone: pCOLA
  Vector type: Synthetic Biology
Growth in bacteria
  Bacterial resistance: Kanamycin, 50 μg/mL
  Growth temperature: 37°C
  Growth strain: NEB Stable
  Copy number: Low Copy
Gene/Insert
  Gene/Insert name: E. rectale species specific toehold switch sensor
  Promoter: T7
  Cloning method: Gibson Cloning
  Sequencing primers: 5′ ttcaccaccctgaattgactc
Terms and licenses: Academic/Nonprofit Terms; Industry Terms: Not Available to Industry
How to cite: E. rectale mRNA toehold switch sensor was a gift from James Collins (Addgene plasmid # 110712 ; http://n2t.net/addgene:110712 ; RRID:Addgene_110712)
